Addgene plasmid #222123: pEIF3D-NtermDel-sgEIF3D
Purpose: EIF3D variant overexpression vector with sgRNA targeting eIF3D
Depositing lab: Jonathan Weissman. Depositing organization: Whitehead Institute for Biomedical Research. Publication: Translational fidelity screens in mammalian cells reveal eIF3 and eIF4G2 as regulators of start codon selectivity. She R, Luo J, Weissman JS. Nucleic Acids Res. 2023 Jul 7;51(12):6355-6369. doi: 10.1093/nar/gkad329. PubMed 37144468.
Backbone
  Vector backbone: pMJ179
  Backbone manufacturer: Jonathan Weissman, Addgene plasmid #85996
  Vector type: Lentiviral
Growth in bacteria
  Bacterial resistance: Ampicillin, 100 μg/mL
  Growth temperature: 37°C
  Growth strain: NEB Stable
  Copy number: High Copy
Gene/Insert
  Gene/Insert name: eIF3D
  Species: H. sapiens (human)
  Mutation: S161 truncation
  Entrez Gene: EIF3D (a.k.a. EIF3S7, eIF3-p66, eIF3-zeta)
  Tag / fusion protein: BFP-P2A (N terminal on insert)
  Cloning method: Gibson Cloning
  Sequencing primers: 5′ N/A; 3′ N/A
Terms and licenses: Academic/Nonprofit Terms; Industry Terms: Not Available to Industry
How to cite: pEIF3D-NtermDel-sgEIF3D was a gift from Jonathan Weissman (Addgene plasmid # 222123 ; http://n2t.net/addgene:222123 ; RRID:Addgene_222123)
