[The description below was written by a language model from this plasmid's Addgene catalogue record and pLannotate feature annotations shown in this document.]
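Description:
pEIF3D-NtermDel-sgEIF3D is a lentiviral transfer plasmid built on the pMJ179 backbone that combines, in a single vector, an sgRNA directed against EIF3D with overexpression of a human EIF3D variant. In bacteria it is maintained through a high-copy ColE1/pUC-type origin and selected with ampicillin via the β-lactamase gene. The viral portion follows a standard HIV-1-based layout. A CMV enhancer/promoter drives genomic RNA from a truncated 5' LTR, followed by the Ψ packaging signal with a gag fragment, the RRE for Rev-dependent nuclear export, and the cPPT/CTS. A WPRE downstream of the payload boosts transcript expression, and a second truncated LTR closes the provirus.

The payload sits between two loxP sites in the same orientation, so it could in principle be excised by Cre. It begins with an sgRNA cassette, detected in the annotation only as a partial S. pyogenes tracrRNA scaffold; the promoter driving the guide is not annotated and is not stated in the record. An SFFV promoter then drives a puromycin resistance gene, TagBFP and the EIF3D coding sequence in series. The catalogue lists BFP-P2A as the N-terminal fusion, so the EIF3D protein should be released as a separate polypeptide. The link between PuroR and TagBFP is not annotated. The insert is described as an "S161 truncation", consistent with the name NtermDel and with the partial EIF3D match in the feature table (assigned to the bovine orthologue by similarity, although the record gives human).

The design suits experiments in Cas9- or dCas9-expressing mammalian cells in which endogenous eIF3D is targeted while a defined variant is supplied, with puromycin and blue fluorescence marking transduced cells. The associated work concerns start codon selectivity in translation.
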