Features (pLannotate 1.2.2; 24 found; start..end, strand, type, name):
     31..83      -  misc_feature   bom (fragment): basis of mobility region from pBR322
    238..617     +  enhancer       CMV enhancer: human cytomegalovirus immediate early enhancer
    618..817     +  promoter       CMV promoter: human cytomegalovirus (CMV) immediate early promoter
    835..1015    +  LTR            5' LTR (truncated): truncated 5' long terminal repeat (LTR) from HIV-1
   1062..1187    +  misc_feature   HIV-1 Ψ: packaging signal of human immunodeficiency virus type 1
   1171..1509    +  CDS            HIV-1 gag (fragment): gag protein from human immunodeficiency virus 1; gag
   1684..1917    +  misc_feature   RRE: The Rev response element (RRE) of HIV-1 allows for Rev-dependent mRNA export from the nucleus to the cytoplasm.
   2294..2394    +  CDS            Rev (fragment): human immunodeficiency virus 1 (HIV-1) Rev protein; rev; enhances nuclear export of unspliced and incompletely spliced viral mRNAs
   2444..2561    +  misc_feature   cPPT/CTS: central polypurine tract and central termination sequence of HIV-1
   2814..2847    +  protein_bind   loxP: Cre-mediated recombination occurs in the 8-bp core sequence (GCATACAT). Cre recombinase
   2972..3039    +  misc_RNA       tracrRNA (fragment): trans-activating CRISPR RNA for the Streptococcus pyogenes CRISPR/Cas9 system
   3195..3602    +  promoter       SFFV promoter: spleen focus-forming virus long terminal repeat (LTR) promoter
   3614..4210    +  CDS            PuroR: puromycin N-acetyltransferase; pac from Streptomyces alboniger; confers resistance to puromycin
   4286..4981    +  CDS            TagBFP: TagBFP is a basic (constitutively fluorescent) blue fluorescent protein published in 2008, derived from Entacmaea quadricolor. It is reported to be a very rapidly-maturing monomer with very low acid sensitivity.
   5048..6160    +  CDS            EIF3D (fragment): EIF3D_BOVIN - Also known as EIF3S7 From Bos taurus (Bovine).
   6234..6267    +  protein_bind   loxP: Cre-mediated recombination occurs in the 8-bp core sequence (GCATACAT). Cre recombinase
   6300..6323    +  misc_feature   MCS (fragment): pBluescript multiple cloning site
   6323..6911    +  misc_feature   WPRE: woodchuck hepatitis virus posttranscriptional regulatory element
   6912..6931    +  misc_feature   MCS (fragment): pBluescript multiple cloning site
   6933..7433    +  CDS            nef (fragment): NEF_HV1LA - Experimental evidence at protein level: Swiss-Prot protein existence level 1. Extracellular Nef protein targets CD4(+) T-lymphocytes for apoptosis by interacting with CXCR4 surface receptors. From Human immunodeficiency virus type 1 group M subtype B (isolate Lai) (HIV-1).
   7440..7620    +  LTR            5' LTR (truncated): truncated 5' long terminal repeat (LTR) from HIV-1
   7682..8270    -  rep_origin     ori: high-copy-number ColE1/pMB1/pBR322/pUC origin of replication
   8441..9301    -  CDS            AmpR: β-lactamase; bla; confers resistance to ampicillin, carbenicillin, and related antibiotics
   9302..9406    -  promoter       AmpR promoter: bla
>Addgene plasmid #222123 | pEIF3D-NtermDel-sgEIF3D | addgene full sequence | sequence record 447855 | Addgene NGS Result
GTCGACGGATCGGGAGATCTCCCGATCCCCTATGGTGCACTCTCAGTACAATCTGCTCTGATGCCGCATA
GTTAAGCCAGTATCTGCTCCCTGCTTGTGTGTTGGAGGTCGCTGAGTAGTGCGCGAGCAAAATTTAAGCT
ACAACAAGGCAAGGCTTGACCGACAATTGCATGAAGAATCTGCTTAGGGTTAGGCGTTTTGCGCTGCTTC
GCGATGTACGGGCCAGATATACGCGTTGACATTGATTATTGACTAGTTATTAATAGTAATCAATTACGGG
GTCATTAGTTCATAGCCCATATATGGAGTTCCGCGTTACATAACTTACGGTAAATGGCCCGCCTGGCTGA
CCGCCCAACGACCCCCGCCCATTGACGTCAATAATGACGTATGTTCCCATAGTAACGCCAATAGGGACTT
TCCATTGACGTCAATGGGTGGAGTATTTACGGTAAACTGCCCACTTGGCAGTACATCAAGTGTATCATAT
GCCAAGTACGCCCCCTATTGACGTCAATGACGGTAAATGGCCCGCCTGGCATTATGCCCAGTACATGACC
TTATGGGACTTTCCTACTTGGCAGTACATCTACGTATTAGTCATCGCTATTACCATGGTGATGCGGTTTT
GGCAGTACATCAATGGGCGTGGATAGCGGTTTGACTCACGGGGATTTCCAAGTCTCCACCCCATTGACGT
CAATGGGAGTTTGTTTTGGCACCAAAATCAACGGGACTTTCCAAAATGTCGTAACAACTCCGCCCCATTG
ACGCAAATGGGCGGTAGGCGTGTACGGTGGGAGGTCTATATAAGCAGCGCGTTTTGCCTGTACTGGGTCT
CTCTGGTTAGACCAGATCTGAGCCTGGGAGCTCTCTGGCTAACTAGGGAACCCACTGCTTAAGCCTCAAT
AAAGCTTGCCTTGAGTGCTTCAAGTAGTGTGTGCCCGTCTGTTGTGTGACTCTGGTAACTAGAGATCCCT
CAGACCCTTTTAGTCAGTGTGGAAAATCTCTAGCAGTGGCGCCCGAACAGGGACTTGAAAGCGAAAGGGA
AACCAGAGGAGCTCTCTCGACGCAGGACTCGGCTTGCTGAAGCGCGCACGGCAAGAGGCGAGGGGCGGCG
ACTGGTGAGTACGCCAAAAATTTTGACTAGCGGAGGCTAGAAGGAGAGAGATGGGTGCGAGAGCGTCAGT
ATTAAGCGGGGGAGAATTAGATCGCGATGGGAAAAAATTCGGTTAAGGCCAGGGGGAAAGAAAAAATATA
AATTAAAACATATAGTATGGGCAAGCAGGGAGCTAGAACGATTCGCAGTTAATCCTGGCCTGTTAGAAAC
ATCAGAAGGCTGTAGACAAATACTGGGACAGCTACAACCATCCCTTCAGACAGGATCAGAAGAACTTAGA
TCATTATATAATACAGTAGCAACCCTCTATTGTGTGCATCAAAGGATAGAGATAAAAGACACCAAGGAAG
CTTTAGACAAGATAGAGGAAGAGCAAAACAAAAGTAAGACCACCGCACAGCAAGCGGCCGGCCGCTGATC
TTCAGACCTGGAGGAGGAGATATGAGGGACAATTGGAGAAGTGAATTATATAAATATAAAGTAGTAAAAA
TTGAACCATTAGGAGTAGCACCCACCAAGGCAAAGAGAAGAGTGGTGCAGAGAGAAAAAAGAGCAGTGGG
AATAGGAGCTTTGTTCCTTGGGTTCTTGGGAGCAGCAGGAAGCACTATGGGCGCAGCGTCAATGACGCTG
ACGGTACAGGCCAGACAATTATTGTCTGGTATAGTGCAGCAGCAGAACAATTTGCTGAGGGCTATTGAGG
CGCAACAGCATCTGTTGCAACTCACAGTCTGGGGCATCAAGCAGCTCCAGGCAAGAATCCTGGCTGTGGA
AAGATACCTAAAGGATCAACAGCTCCTGGGGATTTGGGGTTGCTCTGGAAAACTCATTTGCACCACTGCT
GTGCCTTGGAATGCTAGTTGGAGTAATAAATCTCTGGAACAGATTTGGAATCACACGACCTGGATGGAGT
GGGACAGAGAAATTAACAATTACACAAGCTTAATACACTCCTTAATTGAAGAATCGCAAAACCAGCAAGA
AAAGAATGAACAAGAATTATTGGAATTAGATAAATGGGCAAGTTTGTGGAATTGGTTTAACATAACAAAT
TGGCTGTGGTATATAAAATTATTCATAATGATAGTAGGAGGCTTGGTAGGTTTAAGAATAGTTTTTGCTG
TACTTTCTATAGTGAATAGAGTTAGGCAGGGATATTCACCATTATCGTTTCAGACCCACCTCCCAACCCC
GAGGGGACCCGACAGGCCCGAAGGAATAGAAGAAGAAGGTGGAGAGAGAGACAGAGACAGATCCATTCGA
TTAGTGAACGGATCGGCACTGCGTGCGCCAATTCTGCAGACAAATGGCAGTATTCATCCACAATTTTAAA
AGAAAAGGGGGGATTGGGGGGTACAGTGCAGGGGAAAGAATAGTAGACATAATAGCAACAGACATACAAA
CTAAAGAATTACAAAAACAAATTACAAAAATTCAAAATTTTCGGGTTTATTACAGGGACAGCAGAGATCC
AGTTTGGTTAGTACCGGGCCCGCTCTAGAGATCCGACGCGCCATCTCTAGGCCCGCGCCGGCCCCCTCGC
ACGGACTTGTGGGAGAAGCTCGGCTACTCCCCTGCCCCGGTTAATTTGCATATAATATTTCCTAGTAACT
ATAGAGGCTTAATGTGCGATAAAAGACAGATAATCTGTTCTTTTTAATACTAGCTACATTTTACATGATA
GGCTTGGATTTCTATAACTTCGTATAGCATACATTATACGAAGTTATAAACAGCACAAAAGGAAACTCAC
CCTAACTGTAAAGTAATTGTGTGTTTTGAGACTATAAGTATCCCTTGGAGAACCACCTTGTTGGCTGCTG
CTAACGCGGTCCCGTTTAAGAGCTAAGCTGGAAACAGCATAGCAAGTTTAAATAAGGCTAGTCCGTTATC
AACTTGAAAAAGTGGCACCGAGTCGGTGCTTTTTTTCTCGAGTACTAGGATCCATTAGGCGGCCGCGTGG
ATAACCGTATTACCGCCATGCATTGCAGCCCCGATAAAATAAAAGATTTTATTTAGTCTCCAGAAAAAGG
GGGGAATGAAAGACCCCACCTGTAGGTTTGGCAAGCTAGCTGCAGTAACGCCATTTTGCAAGGCATGGAA
AAATACCAAACCAAGAATAGAGAAGTTCAGATCAAGGGCGGGTACATGAAAATAGCTAACGTTGGGCCAA
ACAGGATATCTGCGGTGAGCAGTTTCGGCCCCGGCCCGGGGCCAAGAACAGATGGTCACCGCAGTTTCGG
CCCGGGCCCGAGGCCAAGAACAGATGGTCCCCAGATATGGCCCAACCCTCAGCAGTTTCTTAAGACCCAT
CAGATGTTTCCAGGCTCCCCCAAGGACCTGAAATGACCCTGCGCCTTATTTGAATTAACCAATCAGCCTG
CTTCTCGCTTCTGTTCGCGCGCTTCTGCTTCCCGAGCTCTATAAAAGAGCTCACAACCCCTCACTCGGCG
CGCCAGTCCTCCGACAGACTGAGTCGCCCGGGGCTAGCCCACCATGACCGAGTACAAGCCCACGGTGCGC
CTCGCCACCCGCGACGACGTCCCCCGGGCCGTACGCACCCTCGCCGCCGCGTTCGCCGACTACCCCGCCA
CGCGCCACACCGTCGACCCGGACCGCCACATCGAGCGGGTCACCGAGCTGCAAGAACTCTTCCTCACGCG
CGTCGGGCTCGACATCGGCAAGGTGTGGGTCGCGGACGACGGCGCCGCGGTGGCGGTCTGGACCACGCCG
GAGAGCGTCGAAGCGGGGGCGGTGTTCGCCGAGATCGGCCCGCGCATGGCCGAGTTGAGCGGTTCCCGGC
TGGCCGCGCAGCAACAGATGGAAGGCCTCCTGGCGCCGCACCGGCCCAAGGAGCCCGCGTGGTTCCTGGC
CACCGTCGGCGTCTCGCCCGACCACCAGGGCAAGGGTCTGGGCAGCGCCGTCGTGCTCCCCGGAGTGGAG
GCGGCCGAGCGCGCCGGGGTGCCCGCCTTCCTGGAGACCTCCGCGCCCCGCAACCTCCCCTTCTACGAGC
GGCTCGGCTTCACCGTCACCGCCGACGTCGAGGTGCCCGAAGGACCGCGCACCTGGTGCATGACCCGCAA
GCCCGGTGCCGGATCGGGAGAGGGCAGAGGAAGTCTGCTAACATGCGGTGACGTCGAGGAGAATCCTGGC
CCACCGGTCGCCACCAGCGAGCTGATTAAGGAGAACATGCACATGAAGCTGTACATGGAGGGCACCGTGG
ACAACCATCACTTCAAGTGCACATCCGAGGGCGAAGGCAAGCCCTACGAGGGCACCCAGACCATGAGAAT
CAAGGTGGTCGAGGGCGGCCCTCTCCCCTTCGCCTTCGACATCCTGGCTACTAGCTTCCTCTACGGCAGC
AAGACCTTCATCAACCACACCCAGGGCATCCCCGACTTCTTCAAGCAGTCCTTCCCTGAGGGCTTCACAT
GGGAGAGAGTCACCACATACGAAGACGGGGGCGTGCTGACCGCTACCCAGGACACCAGCCTCCAGGACGG
CTGCCTCATCTACAACGTCAAGATCAGAGGGGTGAACTTCACATCCAACGGCCCTGTGATGCAGAAGAAA
ACACTCGGCTGGGAGGCCTTCACCGAGACGCTGTACCCCGCTGACGGCGGCCTGGAAGGCAGAAACGACA
TGGCCCTGAAGCTCGTGGGCGGGAGCCATCTGATCGCAAACATCAAGACCACATATAGATCCAAGAAACC
CGCTAAGAACCTCAAGATGCCTGGCGTCTACTATGTGGACTACAGACTGGAAAGAATCAAGGAGGCCAAC
AACGAGACCTACGTCGAGCAGCACGAGGTGGCAGTGGCCAGATACTGCGACCTCCCTAGCAAACTGGGGC
ACAAGCTTAATGGTAGTGGGGCTACTAACTTCAGCCTGCTGAAGCAGGCTGGAGACGTGGAGGAGAACCC
TGGACCTTCAGTTGAAGTTCGTAGTGATTGGGAAGTGAAAGAGGAAATGGATTTTCCTCAGTTGATGAAG
ATGCGCTACTTGGAAGTATCAGAGCCACAGGACATTGAGTGTTGTGGGGCCCTAGAATACTACGACAAAG
CCTTTGACCGCATCACCACGAGGAGTGAGAAGCCACTGCGGAGCATCAAGCGCATCTTCCACACTGTCAC
CACCACAGACGACCCTGTCATCCGCAAGCTGGCAAAAACTCAGGGGAATGTGTTTGCCACTGATGCCATC
CTGGCCACGCTGATGAGCTGTACCCGCTCAGTGTATTCCTGGGATATTGTCGTCCAGAGAGTTGGGTCCA
AACTCTTCTTTGACAAGAGAGACAACTCTGACTTTGACCTCCTGACAGTGAGTGAGACTGCCAATGAGCC
CCCTCAAGATGAAGGTAATTCCTTCAATTCACCCCGCAACCTGGCCATGGAGGCAACCTACATCAACCAC
AATTTCTCCCAGCAGTGCTTGAGAATGGGGAAGGAAAGATACAACTTCCCCAACCCAAACCCGTTTGTGG
AGGACGACATGGATAAGAATGAAATCGCCTCTGTTGCGTACCGTTACCGCAGGTGGAAGCTTGGAGATGA
TATTGACCTTATTGTCCGTTGTGAGCACGATGGCGTCATGACTGGAGCCAACGGGGAAGTGTCCTTCATC
AACATCAAGACACTCAATGAGTGGGATTCCAGGCACTGTAATGGCGTTGACTGGCGTCAGAAGCTGGACT
CTCAGCGAGGGGCTGTCATTGCCACGGAGCTGAAGAACAACAGCTACAAGTTGGCCCGGTGGACCTGCTG
TGCTTTGCTGGCTGGATCTGAGTACCTCAAGCTTGGTTATGTGTCTCGGTACCACGTGAAAGACTCCTCA
CGCCACGTCATCCTAGGCACCCAGCAGTTCAAGCCTAATGAGTTTGCCAGCCAGATCAACCTGAGCGTGG
AGAATGCCTGGGGCATTTTACGCTGCGTCATTGACATCTGCATGAAGCTGGAGGAGGGCAAATACCTCAT
CCTCAAGGACCCCAACAAGCAGGTCATCCGTGTCTACAGCCTCCCTGATGGCACCTTCAGCTCTGATGAA
GATGAGGAGGAAGAGGAGGAGGAAGAAGAGGAAGAAGAAGAGGAAGAAACTTAAGAATTCGTCGAGGGAC
CTAATAACTTCGTATAGCATACATTATACGAAGTTATACATGTTTAAGGGTTCCGGTTCCACTAGGTACA
ATTCGATATCAAGCTTATCGATAATCAACCTCTGGATTACAAAATTTGTGAAAGATTGACTGGTATTCTT
AACTATGTTGCTCCTTTTACGCTATGTGGATACGCTGCTTTAATGCCTTTGTATCATGCTATTGCTTCCC
GTATGGCTTTCATTTTCTCCTCCTTGTATAAATCCTGGTTGCTGTCTCTTTATGAGGAGTTGTGGCCCGT
TGTCAGGCAACGTGGCGTGGTGTGCACTGTGTTTGCTGACGCAACCCCCACTGGTTGGGGCATTGCCACC
ACCTGTCAGCTCCTTTCCGGGACTTTCGCTTTCCCCCTCCCTATTGCCACGGCGGAACTCATCGCCGCCT
GCCTTGCCCGCTGCTGGACAGGGGCTCGGCTGTTGGGCACTGACAATTCCGTGGTGTTGTCGGGGAAATC
ATCGTCCTTTCCTTGGCTGCTCGCCTGTGTTGCCACCTGGATTCTGCGCGGGACGTCCTTCTGCTACGTC
CCTTCGGCCCTCAATCCAGCGGACCTTCCTTCCCGCGGCCTGCTGCCGGCTCTGCGGCCTCTTCCGCGTC
TTCGCCTTCGCCCTCAGACGAGTCGGATCTCCCTTTGGGCCGCCTCCCCGCATCGATACCGTCGACCTCG
ATCGAGACCTAGAAAAACATGGAGCAATCACAAGTAGCAATACAGCAGCTACCAATGCTGATTGTGCCTG
GCTAGAAGCACAAGAGGAGGAGGAGGTGGGTTTTCCAGTCACACCTCAGGTACCTTTAAGACCAATGACT
TACAAGGCAGCTGTAGATCTTAGCCACTTTTTAAAAGAAAAGGGGGGACTGGAAGGGCTAATTCACTCCC
AACGAAGACAAGATATCCTTGATCTGTGGATCTACCACACACAAGGCTACTTCCCTGATTGGCAGAACTA
CACACCAGGGCCAGGGATCAGATATCCACTGACCTTTGGATGGTGCTACAAGCTAGTACCAGTTGAGCAA
GAGAAGGTAGAAGAAGCCAATGAAGGAGAGAACACCCGCTTGTTACACCCTGTGAGCCTGCATGGGATGG
ATGACCCGGAGAGAGAAGTATTAGAGTGGAGGTTTGACAGCCGCCTAGCATTTCATCACATGGCCCGAGA
GCTGCATCCGGACTGTACTGGGTCTCTCTGGTTAGACCAGATCTGAGCCTGGGAGCTCTCTGGCTAACTA
GGGAACCCACTGCTTAAGCCTCAATAAAGCTTGCCTTGAGTGCTTCAAGTAGTGTGTGCCCGTCTGTTGT
GTGACTCTGGTAACTAGAGATCCCTCAGACCCTTTTAGTCAGTGTGGAAAATCTCTAGCAGCATGTGAGC
AAAAGGCCAGCAAAAGGCCAGGAACCGTAAAAAGGCCGCGTTGCTGGCGTTTTTCCATAGGCTCCGCCCC
CCTGACGAGCATCACAAAAATCGACGCTCAAGTCAGAGGTGGCGAAACCCGACAGGACTATAAAGATACC
AGGCGTTTCCCCCTGGAAGCTCCCTCGTGCGCTCTCCTGTTCCGACCCTGCCGCTTACCGGATACCTGTC
CGCCTTTCTCCCTTCGGGAAGCGTGGCGCTTTCTCATAGCTCACGCTGTAGGTATCTCAGTTCGGTGTAG
GTCGTTCGCTCCAAGCTGGGCTGTGTGCACGAACCCCCCGTTCAGCCCGACCGCTGCGCCTTATCCGGTA
ACTATCGTCTTGAGTCCAACCCGGTAAGACACGACTTATCGCCACTGGCAGCAGCCACTGGTAACAGGAT
TAGCAGAGCGAGGTATGTAGGCGGTGCTACAGAGTTCTTGAAGTGGTGGCCTAACTACGGCTACACTAGA
AGAACAGTATTTGGTATCTGCGCTCTGCTGAAGCCAGTTACCTTCGGAAAAAGAGTTGGTAGCTCTTGAT
CCGGCAAACAAACCACCGCTGGTAGCGGTGGTTTTTTTGTTTGCAAGCAGCAGATTACGCGCAGAAAAAA
AGGATCTCAAGAAGATCCTTTGATCTTTTCTACGGGGTCTGACGCTCAGTGGAACGAAAACTCACGTTAA
GGGATTTTGGTCATGAGATTATCAAAAAGGATCTTCACCTAGATCCTTTTAAATTAAAAATGAAGTTTTA
AATCAATCTAAAGTATATATGAGTAAACTTGGTCTGACAGTTACCAATGCTTAATCAGTGAGGCACCTAT
CTCAGCGATCTGTCTATTTCGTTCATCCATAGTTGCCTGACTCCCCGTCGTGTAGATAACTACGATACGG
GAGGGCTTACCATCTGGCCCCAGTGCTGCAATGATACCGCGAGACCCACGCTCACCGGCTCCAGATTTAT
CAGCAATAAACCAGCCAGCCGGAAGGGCCGAGCGCAGAAGTGGTCCTGCAACTTTATCCGCCTCCATCCA
GTCTATTAATTGTTGCCGGGAAGCTAGAGTAAGTAGTTCGCCAGTTAATAGTTTGCGCAACGTTGTTGCC
ATTGCTACAGGCATCGTGGTGTCACGCTCGTCGTTTGGTATGGCTTCATTCAGCTCCGGTTCCCAACGAT
CAAGGCGAGTTACATGATCCCCCATGTTGTGCAAAAAAGCGGTTAGCTCCTTCGGTCCTCCGATCGTTGT
CAGAAGTAAGTTGGCCGCAGTGTTATCACTCATGGTTATGGCAGCACTGCATAATTCTCTTACTGTCATG
CCATCCGTAAGATGCTTTTCTGTGACTGGTGAGTACTCAACCAAGTCATTCTGAGAATAGTGTATGCGGC
GACCGAGTTGCTCTTGCCCGGCGTCAATACGGGATAATACCGCGCCACATAGCAGAACTTTAAAAGTGCT
CATCATTGGAAAACGTTCTTCGGGGCGAAAACTCTCAAGGATCTTACCGCTGTTGAGATCCAGTTCGATG
TAACCCACTCGTGCACCCAACTGATCTTCAGCATCTTTTACTTTCACCAGCGTTTCTGGGTGAGCAAAAA
CAGGAAGGCAAAATGCCGCAAAAAAGGGAATAAGGGCGACACGGAAATGTTGAATACTCATACTCTTCCT
TTTTCAATATTATTGAAGCATTTATCAGGGTTATTGTCTCATGAGCGGATACATATTTGAATGTATTTAG
AAAAATAAACAAATAGGGGTTCCGCGCACATTTCCCCGAAAAGTGCCACCTGAC
